Addgene plasmid #237554: pAG8Ha-His-PPIL1
Purpose: E. coli recombinant protein expression
Depositing lab: David Libich. Depositing organization: University of Texas Health Science Center at San Antonio. Publication: The Spliceosomal Peptidyl Prolyl Isomerase Like 1 Interacts with the Low-Complexity Domain of the RNA Binding Protein EWS Modulating Its Phase Separation Behavior. Parra GL, Sohn EJ, Xu X, Libich DS. Biochemistry. 2025 Aug 5;64(15):3173-3177. doi: 10.1021/acs.biochem.5c00193. Epub 2025 Jul 16. PubMed 40668764.
Backbone
  Vector backbone: pET11
  Backbone size w/o insert (bp): 4500
  Total vector size (bp): 4824
  Vector type: Bacterial Expression
Growth in bacteria
  Bacterial resistance: Ampicillin, 100 μg/mL
  Growth temperature: 37°C
  Growth strain: DH5alpha
  Copy number: Unknown
Gene/Insert
  Gene/Insert name: Peptidyl-prolyl cis-trans isomerase-like 1
  Species: H. sapiens (human)
  Insert size (bp): 498
  Entrez Gene: PPIL1 (a.k.a. CGI-124, CYPL1, PCH14, PPIase, hCyPX)
  Promoter: T7
  Tag / fusion protein: 8xHis - TEV cleavage site (N terminal on backbone)
  Cloning method: Restriction Enzyme; 5′ cloning site KasI (unknown if destroyed); 3′ cloning site BamHI (unknown if destroyed)
  Sequencing primers: 5′ T7; 3′ T7 term
Terms and licenses: Academic/Nonprofit Terms; Industry Terms
Depositor comments: insert was synthesized and is codon optimized for E. coli expression
How to cite: pAG8Ha-His-PPIL1 was a gift from David Libich (Addgene plasmid # 237554 ; http://n2t.net/addgene:237554 ; RRID:Addgene_237554)
