[The description below was written by a language model from this plasmid's Addgene catalogue record and pLannotate feature annotations shown in this document.]
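Description:
pAG8Ha-His-PPIL1 is a bacterial expression plasmid built on a pET11-type backbone for producing recombinant human peptidyl-prolyl cis-trans isomerase-like 1 (PPIL1) in E. coli. It replicates from a ColE1/pMB1-family origin and retains the pBR322-derived rop gene and bom region, features associated with lower copy number and mobilisation. The catalogue itself lists copy number as unknown. Selection is by ampicillin through the β-lactamase gene and its own promoter. The annotation also detects a tet promoter and several fragments of the tetracycline efflux gene. These appear to be interrupted pBR322 remnants flanking the expression cassette, not a working marker. No lacI or lac operator is annotated.

The expression cassette reads T7 promoter, T7 gene 10 ribosome binding site, an N-terminal 8xHis tag, a TEV protease cleavage site (picked up by the annotation as a fragment of a composite TEV-containing tag), the PPIL1 coding sequence, and the T7 terminator. The 498 bp insert was synthesised, codon optimised for E. coli and cloned between KasI and BamHI sites. A short match to a T7 gene 10-derived sequence lies between the insert and the terminator and is probably backbone remnant. Transcription requires a host supplying T7 RNA polymerase. The His tag allows metal-affinity purification, and TEV cleavage can then remove it. PPIL1 is a spliceosome-associated prolyl isomerase, and the associated publication examines its interaction with the low-complexity domain of the RNA-binding protein EWS and the effect on phase separation. The sequenced record is 5,114 nt, somewhat larger than the 4,824 bp total given in the catalogue.
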