Features (pLannotate 1.2.2; 19 found; start..end, strand, type, name):
    426..446     -  CDS            capTEV™ (fragment): composite tag for in vivo biotinylation, TEV protease cleavage, and 6xHis tagging
    452..475     -  CDS            8xHis: 8xHis affinity tag
    490..512     -  RBS            RBS: efficient ribosome binding site from bacteriophage T7 gene 10 (Olins and Rangwala, 1989)
    544..562     -  promoter       T7 promoter: promoter for bacteriophage T7 RNA polymerase
    584..659     +  CDS            TcR (fragment): tetracycline efflux protein; tet; confers resistance to tetracycline
    660..824     +  CDS            TcR (fragment): tetracycline efflux protein; tet; confers resistance to tetracycline
    854..1543    +  CDS            TcR (fragment): tetracycline efflux protein; tet; confers resistance to tetracycline
   1543..1625    +  CDS            TcR (fragment): tetracycline efflux protein; tet; confers resistance to tetracycline
   1867..2247    -  CDS            YPB1_ECOLX: Protein predicted: Swiss-Prot protein existence level 4. From Escherichia coli.
   2264..2455    +  CDS            rop: Rop protein, which maintains plasmids at low copy number; rop
   2557..2696    +  misc_feature   bom: basis of mobility region from pBR322
   2882..3470    -  rep_origin     ori: high-copy-number ColE1/pMB1/pBR322/pUC origin of replication
   3641..4501    -  CDS            AmpR: β-lactamase; bla; confers resistance to ampicillin, carbenicillin, and related antibiotics
   4502..4606    -  promoter       AmpR promoter: bla
   4719..4748    +  promoter       tet promoter: E. coli promoter for tetracycline efflux protein gene
   4796..4900    +  CDS            TcR (fragment): tetracycline efflux protein; tet; confers resistance to tetracycline
   4923..4970    -  terminator     T7 terminator: transcription terminator for bacteriophage T7 RNA polymerase
   4978..5027    -  CDS            SET1 (fragment): solubility-enhancement tag derived from T7 phage gene 10B
   5038..421     -  CDS            PPIL1 (across the origin): PPIL1_HUMAN - Also known as CYPL1. Experimental evidence at protein level: Swiss-Prot protein existence level 1. Involved in pre-mRNA splicing as component of the spliceosome (PubMed:11991638, PubMed:28502770, PubMed:28076346). PPIases accelerate the folding of proteins. It catalyzes the cis-trans isomerization of proline imidic peptide bonds in oligopeptides (PubMed:16595688). From Homo sapiens (Human).
>Addgene plasmid #237554 | pAG8Ha-His-PPIL1 | addgene full sequence | sequence record 481930 | Addgene NGS Result
GGTTCACCATGCCAATACCCTGGCACACACGGCCAAAGATGGTGTGTTTACCATCCAGCCATTGGGTCGG
AGCCAGGGTAACAAAGAACTGGCTGCCGTTGGTGTCCGGACCCGCGTTCGCCATCGCCAGAATGCCCGCA
CCGGTAAATTTCAGATCCGGGTGCAGTTCGTCCTCGAATTGCTTGCCGTAAATGCTCGCGCCACCACGAC
CGGTACCGGTCGGATCGCCACCCTGGATCATAAAGTCTTTAATGATACGGTGGAACTTGGTGCCGTTATA
GTAACCACGACGCGCCAGCTCCGCGAAGTTTTTGCAGGTCTTCGGCGCGTGCTTCCAATACAGTTCCAGC
ACAATGATACCCATGCTGGTCTCCAGGTAAACGTTCGGCGGCTGCCAGCTGTCCGGCGGGATCGCCGCCA
TGGCGCCCTGAAAATAAAGATTCTCGCTAGCATGGTGATGGTGGTGGTGATGGTGGTCCATATGGTATAT
CTCCTTCTTAAAGTTAAACAAAATTATTTCTAGAGGGAAACCGTTGTGGTCTCCCTATAGTGAGTCGTAT
TAATTTCGCGGGATCGAGATCTCGATCCTCTACGCCGGACGCATCGTGGCCGGCATCACCGGCGCTACAG
GTGCGGTTGCTTGCGCCTATATCGCCGACCCGGCATCACCGGCGCTACAGGTGCGGTTGCTTGCGCCTAT
ATCGCCGACATCACCGATGGGGAAGATCGGGCTCGCCACTTCGGGCTCATGAGCGCTTGTTTCGGCGTGG
GTATGGTGGCAGGCCCCGTGGCCGTGGGACTGTTGGGCTCCATCTCCTTGCATGGGGACTGTTGGGCTCC
ATCTCCTTGCATGGGGGGACTGTTGGGCTCCATCTCCTTGCATGCACCATTCCTTGCGGCGGCGGTGCTC
AACGGCCTCAACCTACTACTGGGCTGCTTCCTAATGCAGGAGTCGCATAAGGGAGAGCGTCAACCGATGC
CCTTGAGAGCCTTCAACCCAGTCAGCTCCTTCCGGTGGGCGCGGGGCATGACTATCGTCGCCGCACTTAT
GACTGTCTTCTTTATCATGCAACTCGTAGGACAGGTGCCGGCAGCGCTCTGGGTCATTTTCGGCGAGGAC
CGCTTTCGCTGGAGCGCGACGATGATCGGCCTGTCGCTTGCGGTATTCGGAATCTTGCACGCCCTCGCTC
AAGCCTTCGTCACTGGTCCCGCCACCAAACGTTTCGGCGAGAAGCAGGCCATTATCGCCGGCATGGCGGC
CGACGCGCTGGGCTACGTCTTGCTGGCGTTCGCGACGCGAGGCTGGATGGCCTTCCCCATTATGATTCTT
CTCGCTTCCGGCGGCATCGGGATGCCCGCGTTGCAGGCCATGCTGTCCAGGCAGGTAGATGACGACCATC
AGGGACAGCTTCAAGGATCGCTCGCGGCTCTTACCAGCCTAACTTCGATCATTGGACCGCTGATCGTCAC
GGCGATTTATGCCGCCTCGGCGAGCACATGGAACGGGTTGGCATGGATTGTAGGTGCCGCCCTATACCTT
GTCATGGATTGTAGGTGCCGCCCTATACCTTGTCTGCCTCCCCGCGTTGCGTCGCGGTGCATGGAGCCGG
GCCACCTCGACCTGAATGGAAGCCGGCGGCACCTCGCTAACGGATTCACCACTCCAAGAATTGGAGCCAA
TCAATTCTTGCGGAGAACTGTGAATGCGCAAACCAACCCTTGGCAGAACATATCCATCGCGTCCGCCATC
TCCAGCAGCCGCACGCGGCGCATCTCGGGCAGCGTTGGGTCCTGGCCACGGGTGTGCATGATCGTGCTCC
TGTCGTTGAGGACCCGGCTAGGCTGGCGGGGTTGCCTTACTGGTTAGCAGAATGAATCACCGATACGCGA
GCGAACGTGAAGCGACTGCTGCTGCAAAACGTCTGCGACCTGAGCAACAACATGAATGGTCTTCGGTTTC
CGTGTTTCGTAAAGTCTGGAAACGCGGAAGTCAGCGCCCTGCACCATTATGTTCCGGATCTGCATCGCAG
GATGCTGCTGGCTACCCTGTGGAACACCTACATCTGTATTAACGAAGCGCTGGCATTGACCCTGAGTGAT
TTTTCTCTGGTCCCGCCGCATCCATACCGCCAGTTGTTTACCCTCACGACGTTCCAGTAACCGGGCATGT
TCATCATCAGTAACCCGTATCGTGAGCATCCTCTCTCGTTTCATCGGTATCATTACCCCCATGAACAGAA
ATCCCCCTTACACGGAGGCATCAGTGACCAAACAGGAAAAAACCGCCCTTAACATGGCCCGCTTTATCAG
AAGCCAGACATTAACGCTTCTGGAGAAACTCAACGAGCTGGACGCGGATGAACAGGCAGACATCTGTGAA
TCGCTTCACGACCACGCTGATGAGCTTTACCGCAGCTGCCTCGCGCGTTTCGGTGATGACGGTGAAAACC
TCTGACACATGCAGCTCCCGGAGACGGTCACAGCTTGTCTGTAAGCGGATGCCGGGAGCAGACAAGCCCG
TCAGGGCGCGTCAGCGGGTGTTGGCGGGTGTCGGGGCGCAGCCATGACCCAGTCACGTAGCGATAGCGGA
GTGTATACTGGCTTAACTATGCGGCATCAGAGCAGATTGTACTGAGAGTGCACCATTGCGGTGTGAAATA
CCGCACAGATGCGTAAGGAGAAAATACCGCATCAGGCGCTCTTCCGCTTCCTCGCTCACTGACTCGCTGC
GCTCGGTCGTTCGGCTGCGGCGAGCGGTATCAGCTCACTCAAAGGCGGTAATACGGTTATCCACAGAATC
AGGGGATAACGCAGGAAAGAACATGTGAGCAAAAGGCCAGCAAAAGGCCAGGAACCGTAAAAAGGCCGCG
TTGCTGGCGTTTTTCCATAGGCTCCGCCCCCCTGACGAGCATCACAAAAATCGACGCTCAAGTCAGAGGT
GGCGAAACCCGACAGGACTATAAAGATACCAGGCGTTTCCCCCTGGAAGCTCCCTCGTGCGCTCTCCTGT
TCCGACCCTGCCGCTTACCGGATACCTGTCCGCCTTTCTCCCTTCGGGAAGCGTGGCGCTTTCTCATAGC
TCACGCTGTAGGTATCTCAGTTCGGTGTAGGTCGTTCGCTCCAAGCTGGGCTGTGTGCACGAACCCCCCG
TTCAGCCCGACCGCTGCGCCTTATCCGGTAACTATCGTCTTGAGTCCAACCCGGTAAGACACGACTTATC
GCCACTGGCAGCAGCCACTGGTAACAGGATTAGCAGAGCGAGGTATGTAGGCGGTGCTACAGAGTTCTTG
AAGTGGTGGCCTAACTACGGCTACACTAGAAGGACAGTATTTGGTATCTGCGCTCTGCTGAAGCCAGTTA
CCTTCGGAAAAAGAGTTGGTAGCTCTTGATCCGGCAAACAAACCACCGCTGGTAGCGGTGGTTTTTTTGT
TTGCAAGCAGCAGATTACGCGCAGAAAAAAAGGATCTCAAGAAGATCCTTTGATCTTTTCTACGGGGTCT
GACGCTCAGTGGAACGAAAACTCACGTTAAGGGATTTTGGTCATGAGATTATCAAAAAGGATCTTCACCT
AGATCCTTTTAAATTAAAAATGAAGTTTTAAATCAATCTAAAGTATATATGAGTAAACTTGGTCTGACAG
TTACCAATGCTTAATCAGTGAGGCACCTATCTCAGCGATCTGTCTATTTCGTTCATCCATAGTTGCCTGA
CTCCCCGTCGTGTAGATAACTACGATACGGGAGGGCTTACCATCTGGCCCCAGTGCTGCAATGATACCGC
GAGACCCACGCTCACCGGCTCCAGATTTATCAGCAATAAACCAGCCAGCCGGAAGGGCCGAGCGCAGAAG
TGGTCCTGCAACTTTATCCGCCTCCATCCAGTCTATTAATTGTTGCCGGGAAGCTAGAGTAAGTAGTTCG
CCAGTTAATAGTTTGCGCAACGTTGTTGCCATTGCTGCAGGCATCGTGGTGTCACGCTCGTCGTTTGGTA
TGGCTTCATTCAGCTCCGGTTCCCAACGATCAAGGCGAGTTACATGATCCCCCATGTTGTGCAAAAAAGC
GGTTAGCTCCTTCGGTCCTCCGATCGTTGTCAGAAGTAAGTTGGCCGCAGTGTTATCACTCATGGTTATG
GCAGCACTGCATAATTCTCTTACTGTCATGCCATCCGTAAGATGCTTTTCTGTGACTGGTGAGTACTCAA
CCAAGTCATTCTGAGAATAGTGTATGCGGCGACCGAGTTGCTCTTGCCCGGCGTCAACACGGGATAATAC
CGCGCCACATAGCAGAACTTTAAAAGTGCTCATCATTGGAAAACGTTCTTCGGGGCGAAAACTCTCAAGG
ATCTTACCGCTGTTGAGATCCAGTTCGATGTAACCCACTCGTGCACCCAACTGATCTTCAGCATCTTTTA
CTTTCACCAGCGTTTCTGGGTGAGCAAAAACAGGAAGGCAAAATGCCGCAAAAAAGGGAATAAGGGCGAC
ACGGAAATGTTGAATACTCATACTCTTCCTTTTTCAATATTATTGAAGCATTTATCAGGGTTATTGTCTC
ATGAGCGGATACATATTTGAATGTATTTAGAAAAATAAACAAATAGGGGTTCCGCGCACATTTCCCCGAA
AAGTGCCACCTGACGTCTAAGAAACCATTATTATCATGACATTAACCTATAAAAATAGGCGTATCACGAG
GCCCTTTCGTCTTCAAGAATTCTCATGTTTGACAGCTTATCATCCGATAAGCTTTAATGCGGTAGTTTAT
CACAGTTAAATTGCTAACGCAGTCAGGCACCGTGTATGAAATCTAACAATGCGCTCATCGTCATCCTCGG
CACCGTCACCCTGGATGCTGTAGGCATAGGCTTGGTTATGCCGGTACTGCCGGGCCTCTTGCGGGATATC
CGGATATAGTTCCTCCTTTCAGCAAAAAACCCCTCAAGACCCGTTTAGAGGCCCCAAGGGGTTATGCTAG
TTATTGCTCAGCGGTGGCAGCAGCCAACTCAGCTTCCTTTCGGGCTTTGTTAGCAGCCGGATCCTTAGCC
GCTCGGATACGCTTTAATGATCTTCACATCGTCAACCGGACGATCTTGGCTGTTGGTTTCCACCATACCA
ACAC
